Addgene plasmid #160245: 9 pCOLI_A_C_GST
Purpose: (Empty Backbone) C-term GST uncleavable Amp resistant bacterial expression vector
Depositing lab: John Weir. Depositing organization: Friedrich Miescher Laboratory. Publication: InteBac - An integrated bacterial and baculovirus expression vector suite. Altmannova V, Blaha A, Astrinidis S, Reichle H, Weir JR. Protein Sci. 2020 Sep 21. doi: 10.1002/pro.3957. PubMed 32955754.
Backbone
  Vector backbone: pST50Trc
  Modifications to backbone: Custom MCS added to the vector for full compatibility within the InteBac system. C-term non-cleavable GST tag added.
  Vector type: Bacterial Expression
  Promoter: T7
  Tag / fusion protein: GST (C terminal on backbone)
Growth in bacteria
  Bacterial resistance: Ampicillin, 100 μg/mL
  Growth temperature: 37°C
  Growth strain: DH5alpha
  Copy number: Low Copy
Gene/Insert
  Cloning method: Gibson Cloning
  Sequencing primers: 5′ T7_fwd; 3′ T7_rev
Terms and licenses: Academic/Nonprofit Terms; Industry Terms: Not Available to Industry
How to cite: 9 pCOLI_A_C_GST was a gift from John Weir (Addgene plasmid # 160245 ; http://n2t.net/addgene:160245 ; RRID:Addgene_160245)
