[The description below was written by a language model from this plasmid's Addgene catalogue record and pLannotate feature annotations shown in this document.]
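Description:
9 pCOLI_A_C_GST is an empty bacterial expression backbone from the InteBac vector suite, a set of mutually compatible vectors for bacterial and baculovirus expression. It is built on pST50Trc, into which a custom multiple cloning site was introduced for compatibility across the system. The roughly 3.5 kb plasmid replicates in E. coli through a ColE1/pMB1-type origin. The adjacent bom region, the rop gene and a small mbeC fragment are remnants of a pBR322-like replicon. The presence of rop is consistent with the catalogue's low-copy designation. Selection is by ampicillin, through a TEM-type beta-lactamase gene driven by its own bla promoter, and an fd phage terminator lies downstream of that gene.

The expression cassette consists of a T7 promoter and the efficient T7 gene 10 ribosome binding site. A short gap follows where the cloning site evidently lies, then the Schistosoma japonicum glutathione S-transferase coding sequence and a T7 terminator. A gene of interest is inserted by Gibson assembly upstream of and in frame with GST, giving a protein with a C-terminal GST tag. The record describes this tag as non-cleavable, so no protease site is provided for removing it. A short annotated match to a T7 gene 10B-derived solubility tag lies between GST and the terminator. It is probably residual vector sequence rather than a functional fusion partner. No lac operator or lacI gene is annotated. Transcription requires a host that supplies T7 RNA polymerase. The vector is intended for producing recombinant proteins in E. coli that can be purified or pulled down through glutathione affinity.
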