Features (pLannotate 1.2.2; 12 found; start..end, strand, type, name):
    561..600     +  terminator     fd terminator: central terminator from bacteriophage fd (Otsuka and Kunisawa, 1982)
    631..1219    +  rep_origin     ori: high-copy-number ColE1/pMB1/pBR322/pUC origin of replication
   1405..1544    -  misc_feature   bom: basis of mobility region from pBR322
   1646..1837    -  CDS            rop: Rop protein, which maintains plasmids at low copy number; rop
   1877..1987    +  CDS            mbeC (fragment): MBEC_ECOLX - Experimental evidence at protein level: Swiss-Prot protein existence level 1. Required for efficient mobilization of ColE1 plasmid and is thus essential to promote the specific transfer of the plasmid during conjugation. Probably functions by inducing DNA bending, helping the MbeA relaxase to melt the DNA around the nic site and cleave the phosphodiester bond. Binds specifically double-stranded DNA (dsDNA) containing the ColE1 oriT but does not recognize the inverted repeat (IR). From Escherichia coli.
   2074..2092    +  promoter       T7 promoter: promoter for bacteriophage T7 RNA polymerase
   2130..2152    +  RBS            RBS: efficient ribosome binding site from bacteriophage T7 gene 10 (Olins and Rangwala, 1989)
   2227..2880    +  CDS            GST: glutathione S-transferase from Schistosoma japonicum
   2928..2977    +  CDS            SET1 (fragment): solubility-enhancement tag derived from T7 phage gene 10B
   2985..3032    +  terminator     T7 terminator: transcription terminator for bacteriophage T7 RNA polymerase
   3097..3188    +  promoter       AmpR promoter: bla
   3189..554     +  CDS            bla (across the origin): BLAT_ECOLX - Experimental evidence at protein level: Swiss-Prot protein existence level 1. TEM-type are the most prevalent beta-lactamases in enterobacteria; they hydrolyze the beta-lactam bond in susceptible beta-lactam antibiotics, thus conferring resistance to penicillins and cephalosporins. TEM-3 and TEM-4 are capable of hydrolyzing cefotaxime and ceftazidime. TEM-5 is capable of hydrolyzing ceftazidime. TEM-6 is capable of hydrolyzing ceftazidime and aztreonam. TEM-8/CAZ-2, TEM- 16/CAZ-7 and TEM-24/CAZ-6 are markedly active against ceftazidime. IRT- 4 shows resistance to beta-lactamase in
>Addgene plasmid #160245 | 9 pCOLI_A_C_GST | addgene full sequence | sequence record 318776 | Addgene NGS Result
AATACTCCCCAGTGACAGAAAAGCACCTTACGGACGGAATGACGGTAAGAGAATTATGTAGTGCCGCCAT
AACGATGAGTGATAACACTGCGGCGAACTTACTTCTGACAACCATCGGTGGACCGAAGGAATTAACCGCT
TTTTTGCACAATATGGGAGACCATGTAACTCGCCTTGACCGTTGGGAACCAGAACTGAATGAAGCCATAC
CAAACGACGAGCGAGACACCACAATGCCTGCGGCAATGGCAACAACATTACGCAAACTATTAACTGGCGA
ACTACTTACTCTGGCTTCACGGCAACAATTAATAGACTGGCTTGAAGCGGATAAAGTTGCAGGACCACTA
CTGCGTTCGGCACTTCCTGCTGGCTGGTTTATTGCTGATAAATCTGGGGCAGGAGAGCGTGGTTCACGGG
GTATCATTGCCGCACTTGGACCAGATGGTAAGCCTTCCCGTATCGTAGTTATCTACACGACGGGTAGTCA
GGCAACTATGGACGAACGAAATAGACAGATTGCTGAAATAGGGGCTTCACTGATTAAGCATTGGTAAACC
GATACAATTAAAGGCTCCTTTTGGAGCCTTTTTTTTTGGACGGACCGGTAGAAAAGATCAAAGGATCTTC
TTGAGATCCTTTTTTTCTGCGCGTAATCTGCTGCTTGCAAACAAAAAAACCACCGCTACCAGCGGTGGTT
TGTTTGCCGGATCAAGAGCTACCAACTCTTTTTCCGAAGGTAACTGGCTTCAGCAGAGCGCAGATACCAA
ATACTGTCCTTCTAGTGTAGCCGTAGTTAGGCCACCACTTCAAGAACTCTGTAGCACCGCCTACATACCT
CGCTCTGCTAATCCTGTTACCAGTGGCTGCTGCCAGTGGCGATAAGTCGTGTCTTACCGGGTTGGACTCA
AGACGATAGTTACCGGATAAGGCGCAGCGGTCGGGCTGAACGGGGGGTTCGTGCACACAGCCCAGCTTGG
AGCGAACGACCTACACCGAACTGAGATACCTACAGCGTGAGCTATGAGAAAGCGCCACGCTTCCCGAAGG
GAGAAAGGCGGACAGGTATCCGGTAAGCGGCAGGGTCGGAACAGGAGAGCGCACGAGGGAGCTTCCAGGG
GGAAACGCCTGGTATCTTTATAGTCCTGTCGGGTTTCGCCACCTCTGACTTGAGCGTCGATTTTTGTGAT
GCTCGTCAGGGGGGCGGAGCCTATGGAAAAACGCCAGCAACGCGGCCTTTTTACGGTTCCTGGCCTTTTG
CTGGCCTTTTGCTCACATGTTCTTTCCTGCGTTATCCCCTGATTCTGTGGATAACCGTATTACCGCCTTT
GAGTGAGCTGATACCGCTCGCCGCAGCCGAACGACCGAGCGCAGCGAGTCAGTGAGCGAGGAAGCGGAAG
AGCGCCTGATGCGGTATTTTCTCCTTACGCATCTGTGCGGTATTTCACACCGCAATGGTGCACTCTCAGT
ACAATCTGCTCTGATGCCGCATAGTTAAGCCAGTATACACTCCGCTATCGCTACGTGACTGGGTCATGGC
TGCGCCCCGACACCCGCCAACACCCGCTGACGCGCCCTGACGGGCTTGTCTGCTCCCGGCATCCGCTTAC
AGACAAGCTGTGACCGTCTCCGGGAGCTGCATGTGTCAGAGGTTTTCACCGTCATCACCGAAACGCGCGA
GGCAGCTGCGGTAAAGCTCATCAGCGTGGTCGTGAAGCGATTCACAGATGTCTGCCTGTTCATCCGCGTC
CAGCTCGTTGAGTTTCTCCAGAAGCGTTAATGTCTGGCTTCTGATAAAGCGGGCCATGTTAAGGGCGGTT
TTTTCCTGTTTGGTCACTGATGCCTCCGTGTAAGGGGGATTTCTGTTCATGGGGTAATGATACCGATGAA
ACGAGAGAGGATGCTCACGATACGGGTTACTGATGATGAACATGCCCGGTTACTGGAACGTTGTGAGGGT
AAACAACTGGCGGTATGGATGCGGCGGGACCAGAGAAAAATCACTCAGGGTCAATGCCAGCGCTTCGTTA
ATACAGATGTAGGTGTTGGCACCATGCATCGATCCCGCGAAATTAATACGACTCACTATAGGGAGACCAC
AACGGTTTCCCTCCGGCTCCGGAAATAATTTTGTTTAACTTTAAGAAGGAGACTGGATCCGAATCTAGAG
CCTGCAGTCTCGACAAGCTTGGAAGCGGATCTGGATCTGGAAGCAGCGCCAGCGCTTCCCCTATACTAGG
TTATTGGAAAATTAAGGGCCTTGTGCAACCCACTCGACTTCTTTTGGAATATCTTGAAGAAAAATATGAA
GAGCATTTGTATGAGCGCGATGAAGGTGATAAATGGCGAAACAAAAAGTTTGAATTGGGTTTGGAGTTTC
CCAATCTTCCTTATTATATTGATGGTGATGTTAAATTAACACAGTCTATGGCCATCATACGTTATATAGC
TGACAAGCACAACATGTTGGGTGGTTGTCCAAAAGAGCGTGCAGAGATTTCAATGCTTGAAGGAGCGGTT
TTGGATATTAGATACGGTGTTTCGAGAATTGCATATAGTAAAGACTTTGAAACTCTCAAAGTTGATTTTC
TTAGCAAGCTACCTGAAATGCTGAAAATGTTCGAAGATCGTTTATGTCATAAAACATATTTAAATGGTGA
TCATGTAACCCATCCTGACTTCATGTTGTATGACGCTCTTGATGTTGTTTTATACATGGACCCAATGTGC
CTGGATGCGTTCCCAAAATTAGTTTGTTTTAAAAAACGTATTGAAGCTATCCCACAAATTGATAAGTACT
TGAAATCCAGCAAGTATATAGCATGGCCTTTGCAGGGCTGGCAAGCCACGTTTGGTGGTGGCGACCATCC
TCCAAAATAATAAGTCGAGAAGTACTAGAGGATGTACAACGCGTGCGCGCTGATCCGGCTGCTAACAAAG
CCCGAAAGGAAGCTGAGTTGGCTGCTGCCACCGCTGAGCAATAACTAGCATAACCCCTTGGGGCCTCTAA
ACGGGTCTTGAGGGGTTTTTTGCTGAAAGGAGGAACTATATCGGGATTAGCCCGCCTAATGAGCGGGCTT
TTTTTTAATTCCCCTATTTGTTTATTTTTCTAAATACATTCAAATATGTATCCGCTCATGAGACAATAAC
CCTGATAAATGCTTCAATAATATTGAAAAAGGAAGAGTATGAGTATTCAACATTTCCGTGTCGCCCTTAT
TCCCTTTTTTGCGGCATTTTGCCTTCCTGTTTTTGCTCACCCAGAAACGCTCGTGAAAGTAAAAGACGCA
GAGGACCAATTGGGGGCACGAGTGGGATACATAGAACTGGACTTGAATAGCGGTAAAATCCTTGAGAGTT
TTCGCCCTGAAGAGCGTTTTCCAATGATGAGCACTTTCAAAGTTCTGCTATGTGGAGCAGTATTATCCCG
TGTAGATGCGGGGCAAGAGCAACTCGGACGACGAATACACTATTCGCAGAATGACTTGGTTG
